Addgene plasmid #245853: MarsG2c2
Purpose: Archael (Marsarchaeota G2-cons.2) 16S rRNA expression
Depositing lab: Roland Hatzenpichler. Depositing organization: Montana State University. Publication: A collection of archaeal 16S rRNA Clone-FISH cultures for probe validation in fluorescence in situ hybridization experiments. Van Beek JM, Robles G, Mewalal R, Blaby I, Hatzenpichler R. Microbiol Resour Announc. 2025 Dec 11;14(12):e0113125. doi: 10.1128/mra.01131-25. Epub 2025 Nov 17. PubMed 41247030.
Backbone
  Vector backbone: pcr2.1-oriT
  Vector type: Other
Growth in bacteria
  Bacterial resistance: Ampicillin and Kanamycin, 100 & 50 μg/mL
  Growth temperature: 37°C
  Growth strain: DH5alpha
  Copy number: High Copy
Gene/Insert
  Gene/Insert name: 16S rRNA
  Species: Marsarchaeota G2-cons.2
  Cloning method: Gibson Cloning
  Sequencing primers: 5′ ATTGTAATACGACTCACTATAGGGCGAATT; 3′ CTAGCATAACCCCTTGGGGCCTCTAAACGGGTCTTGAGGGGTTTTTTGTGCATGCTCGAGCGGCCGCCAGTGTGATGG
Resource information
  A portion of this plasmid was derived from a plasmid made by: DOE Joint Genome Institute
Terms and licenses: Academic/Nonprofit Terms; Industry Terms: Not Available to Industry
How to cite: MarsG2c2 was a gift from Roland Hatzenpichler (Addgene plasmid # 245853 ; http://n2t.net/addgene:245853 ; RRID:Addgene_245853)
