[The description below was written by a language model from this plasmid's Addgene catalogue record and pLannotate feature annotations shown in this document.]
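Description:
MarsG2c2 is a bacterial plasmid for expressing an archaeal 16S rRNA in E. coli, built by Gibson cloning in the pCR2.1-oriT backbone. It replicates from a high-copy ColE1/pUC-type origin and carries two selectable markers, β-lactamase (ampicillin) and the Tn5-derived neo/nptII gene (kanamycin). The backbone also contains an f1 phage origin, an incP origin of transfer (oriT) with a neighbouring traJ fragment that would allow conjugative mobilisation when transfer functions are supplied in trans, and remnants of the lac region (lacI fragment, CAP site, lac promoter and operator, and a lacZα fragment) surrounding the cloning site.

The insert is a roughly 1.5 kb small-subunit rRNA gene recorded as a Marsarchaeota G2 consensus sequence, placed between a T7 promoter and a T7 terminator, so that T7 RNA polymerase can produce large amounts of the archaeal rRNA inside a bacterial host. The associated publication describes a collection of Clone-FISH cultures, in which E. coli cells transcribing a heterologous 16S rRNA serve as targets for validating oligonucleotide probes in fluorescence in situ hybridization. This is useful for lineages that lack cultured representatives.

The two sequence records differ. In the depositor's 5,921 nt sequence, the T7 promoter–rRNA–terminator cassette lies in the same direction as the lac promoter, with a second, oppositely oriented T7 promoter downstream. In the repository's 5,891 nt sequencing result, the cassette is annotated on the opposite strand, with only one T7 promoter detected. The record does not explain this difference in orientation and length.
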