Features (pLannotate 1.2.2; 17 found; start..end, strand, type, name):
      2..94      +  CDS            lacI (fragment): lac repressor; lacI; The lac repressor binds to the lac operator to inhibit transcription in E. coli. This inhibition can be relieved by adding lactose or isopropyl-β-D-thiogalactopyranoside (IPTG).
    107..128     +  protein_bind   CAP binding site: CAP binding activates transcription in the presence of cAMP. E. coli catabolite activator protein
    143..173     +  promoter       lac promoter: promoter for the E. coli lac operon
    181..197     +  protein_bind   lac operator: The lac repressor binds to the lac operator to inhibit transcription in E. coli. This inhibition can be relieved by adding lactose or isopropyl-β-D-thiogalactopyranoside (IPTG). lac repressor encoded by lacI
    354..372     +  promoter       T7 promoter: promoter for bacteriophage T7 RNA polymerase
    379..1868    +  ncRNA          SSU rRNA archaea: Accession: RF01959 - Archaeal small subunit ribosomal RNA
   1870..1917    +  terminator     T7 terminator: transcription terminator for bacteriophage T7 RNA polymerase
   1955..1973    -  promoter       T7 promoter: promoter for bacteriophage T7 RNA polymerase
   1976..2133    +  CDS            lacZα (fragment): LacZα fragment of β-galactosidase; lacZ fragment
   2142..2205    -  CDS            traJ (fragment): oriT-recognizing protein; traJ
   2238..2347    -  oriT           oriT: incP origin of transfer
   2542..2965    +  rep_origin     f1 ori (sequence partly withheld): f1 bacteriophage origin of replication; arrow indicates direction of (+) strand synthesis
   2978..3277    +  CDS            tnpA (fragment): TN5P_ECOLX - Also known as tnp. Experimental evidence at protein level: Swiss-Prot protein existence level 1. Mediates transposition of transposon Tn5 by a 'cut and paste' mechanism. First, the monomeric transposase binds the 19 bp inverted DNA repeats flanking the transposon. Then, dimerization of the DNA- bound transposase creates a synaptic DNA complex. After nicking of the first DNA strand, excision of the transposon proceeds through a series of intermediates. The transposase then mediates the insertion of the transposon at a new site by strand transfer. The activity of the wild- type tran
   3309..4100    +  CDS            neo: KKA2_KLEPN - Also known as kan, nptII. Experimental evidence at protein level: Swiss-Prot protein existence level 1. Resistance to kanamycin, neomycin, paromomycin, ribostamycin, butirosin and gentamicin B. From Klebsiella pneumoniae.
   4104..4120    +  promoter       AmpR promoter (fragment): bla
   4121..4981    +  CDS            AmpR: β-lactamase; bla; confers resistance to ampicillin, carbenicillin, and related antibiotics
   5152..5740    +  rep_origin     ori: high-copy-number ColE1/pMB1/pBR322/pUC origin of replication
>Addgene plasmid #245853 | MarsG2c2 | depositor full sequence | sequence record 483443 | MarsG2c2 sequence 5921 bps
AGCGCCCAATACGCAAACCGCCTCTCCCCGCGCGTTGGCCGATTCATTAATGCAGCTGGCACGACAGGTT
TCCCGACTGGAAAGCGGGCAGTGAGCGCAACGCAATTAATGTGAGTTAGCTCACTCATTAGGCACCCCAG
GCTTTACACTTTATGCTTCCGGCTCGTATGTTGTGTGGAATTGTGAGCGGATAACAATTTCACACAGGAA
ACAGCTATGACCATGATTACGCCAAGCTTGGTACCGAGCTCGGATCCACTAGTAACGGCCGCCAGTGTGC
TGGAATTCGGCTTAAGCCGAATTCTGCAGATATCCATCACACTGGCGGCCGCTCGAGCATGCATCTAGAA
TTGTAATACGACTCACTATAGGGCGAATTAACCCGGTTGATCCTGCCGGACCCGACTGCTATCGGGATAA
TGCTAAGCCATGGGAGTCGAACGCCTCCAGCCACGTGGGGGCGTGGCGTACGGCTCAGTAGCACACGGCT
AATCTACCCTTGGGAGGGGTATAACCCCGGGAAACTGGGGCTAATATCCCATAGACGAGCAACCCTGGAA
TGGGTGCTCATCGAAAGGGCGTGGGAGCATGCTTCCGCGTCGCCCAAGGATGAGGCTGTGTTCCATCAGG
TAGTTGGCGAGGTAACGGCTCGCCAAGCCGATAACGGATGCGGGCAGTGAGAGCTGGAGCCCGGAGATGG
GCACTGAGACAAGGGCCCAGGCCCTACGGGGCGCACCAGGCGAGAAACCTTAGCAATGCGGGAAACCGTG
ACTGGGCTATCCCGAGTGCCAGCCGCTAAGGCTGGCTTTTCCCCAGAGTAAAAACCTGGGGGAATAAGCG
GGGGGCAAGACTGGTGTCAGCCGCCGCGGTAATACCAGCTCCGCGAGTGGTCGGGACGATTATTGAGCCT
AAAGCGCTCGTAGCCGGTCCGGTAAGTCCTGTGCTAAATCCAACGGCTCAACCGTTGGGCCGCATGGGAT
ACTGCCGGGCTAGGGAGCGGAAGAGGCCAGGGGTACTCCCGGGGTAGGGGCGAAATCCTATAATCCCGGG
AGGACGACCAGTGGCGAAGGCGCCTGGCTAGGACGCGTCCGACGGTGAGGGGCGAAAGCTGGGGGAGCGA
ACCGGATTAGATACCCGGGTAGTCCCAGCTGTAAACGATGCGGATTGGGTGCCGGTACGGCTTCGGGCCG
TATCGGTGCCTCAGGGAAGCCGTTAAATCCGCCGCTTGGGGAGTACGGTCGCAAGACTGAAACTTAAAGG
AATTGGCGGGGGAGCACCACAAGGGGTGAAGCCTGCGGCTCAATTGGAGTCAGCGCCGGGAACTTTACCG
GGGGCGACAGCAGTATGAGGGCCAAGCTGATGACTTTGCCCGACGCGCTGAGAGGTGGCGCATGGCCGTC
GCCAGCTCGTGCCGTGAGGTGTCTGGTTAAGTCCAGGAACGAGCGAGACCCTCACCCCTAGTTGCCACCG
CGCAAGCGGGCACACTAGGGGGACCGCCACCGCTAAGGTGGAGGAGGGAGGGGGCAACGGCAGGTCAGCA
TGCCCCGAATCCCCCGGGCCGCACGCGGGCTGCAATGGTGGAGACAATGGGTTCCGAACCCGAAAGGGGG
AGGTAATCCTTGAAACTCCACCGTAGTTGGGATCGAGGGCTGCAACCCGCCCTCGTGAACCTGGAATCCC
CAGTAATCGCGTGTCATCATCGCGCGGTGAACACGTCCCCGCTCCTTGCACACACCGCCCGTCGCTCCAC
CCGAGCTGGTTTCAGATGAGGCGGGATCGGTTCGCCGGTTCCGTCGAATCTGAGACCGGTGAGGGGGGAG
AAGTCGTAACAAGGTGGCCGTAGGGGAACCTGCGGCCGGATCACCTCCTCTAGCATAACCCCTTGGGGCC
TCTAAACGGGTCTTGAGGGGTTTTTTGTGCATGCTCGAGCGGCCGCCAGTGTGATGGAATTCGCCCTATA
GTGAGTCGTATTACAATTCACTGGCCGTCGTTTTACAACGTCGTGACTGGGAAAACCCTGGCGTTACCCA
ACTTAATCGCCTTGCAGCACATCCCCCTTTCGCCAGCTGGCGTAATAGCGAAGAGGCCCGCACCGATCGC
CCTTCCCAACAGTTGCGCAGCCTGAATGGCGAATGGACGCGCTGGAAGGCAGTACACCTTGATAGGTGGG
CTGCCCTTCCTGGTTGGCTTGGTTTCATCAGCCATCCGCTTGCCCTCATCTGTTACGCCGGCGGTAGCCG
GCCAGCCTCGCAGAGCAGGATTCCCGTTGAGCACCGCCAGGTGCGAATAAGGGACAGTGAAGAAGGAACA
CCCGCTCGCGGGTGGGCCTACTTCACCTATCCTGCCCGGCTGACGCCGTTGGATACACCAAGGAAAGTCT
ACACGAACCCTTTGGCAAAATCCTGTATATCGTGCGAAAAAGGATGGATATACCGAAAAAATCGCTATAA
TGACCCCGAAGCAGGGTTATGCAGCGGAAAAGCGCTGCTTCCCTGCTGTTTTGTGGAATATCTACCGACT
GGAAACAGGCAAATGCAGGAA
[119 nt withheld, positions 2542-2660]
C
[91 nt withheld, positions 2662-2752]
A
[49 nt withheld, positions 2754-2802]
CCTTTGACGTTGGAGTCCACGTTCTTT
[37 nt withheld, positions 2830-2866]
ACCCTATCTCGGTCTATTCTTTTGATTTATAAGGGATTTTGCCGATTTCGGCCTATTGGTTAAAAAATGA
GCTGATTTAACAAAAATTTAACGCGAATTTTAACAAAATTCAGGGCGCAAGGGCTGCTAAAGGAAGCGGA
ACACGTAGAAAGCCAGTCCGCAGAAACGGTGCTGACCCCGGATGAATGTCAGCTACTGGGCTATCTGGAC
AAGGGAAAACGCAAGCGCAAAGAGAAAGCAGGTAGCTTGCAGTGGGCTTACATGGCGATAGCTAGACTGG
GCGGTTTTATGGACAGCAAGCGAACCGGAATTGCCAGCTGGGGCGCCCTCTGGTAAGGTTGGGAAGCCCT
GCAAAGTAAACTGGATGGCTTTCTTGCCGCCAAGGATCTGATGGCGCAGGGGATCAAGATCTGATCAAGA
GACAGGATGAGGATCGTTTCGCATGATTGAACAAGATGGATTGCACGCAGGTTCTCCGGCCGCTTGGGTG
GAGAGGCTATTCGGCTATGACTGGGCACAACAGACAATCGGCTGCTCTGATGCCGCCGTGTTCCGGCTGT
CAGCGCAGGGGCGCCCGGTTCTTTTTGTCAAGACCGACCTGTCCGGTGCCCTGAATGAACTGCAGGACGA
GGCAGCGCGGCTATCGTGGCTGGCCACGACGGGCGTTCCTTGCGCAGCTGTGCTCGACGTTGTCACTGAA
GCGGGAAGGGACTGGCTGCTATTGGGCGAAGTGCCGGGGCAGGATCTCCTGTCATCCCACCTTGCTCCTG
CCGAGAAAGTATCCATCATGGCTGATGCAATGCGGCGGCTGCATACGCTTGATCCGGCTACCTGCCCATT
CGACCACCAAGCGAAACATCGCATCGAGCGAGCACGTACTCGGATGGAAGCCGGTCTTGTCGATCAGGAT
GATCTGGACGAAGAGCATCAGGGGCTCGCGCCAGCCGAACTGTTCGCCAGGCTCAAGGCGCGCATGCCCG
ACGGCGAGGATCTCGTCGTGACCCATGGCGATGCCTGCTTGCCGAATATCATGGTGGAAAATGGCCGCTT
TTCTGGATTCATCGACTGTGGCCGGCTGGGTGTGGCGGACCGCTATCAGGACATAGCGTTGGCTACCCGT
GATATTGCTGAAGAGCTTGGCGGCGAATGGGCTGACCGCTTCCTCGTGCTTTACGGTATCGCCGCTCCCG
ATTCGCAGCGCATCGCCTTCTATCGCCTTCTTGACGAGTTCTTCTGAATTGAAAAAGGAAGAGTATGAGT
ATTCAACATTTCCGTGTCGCCCTTATTCCCTTTTTTGCGGCATTTTGCCTTCCTGTTTTTGCTCACCCAG
AAACGCTGGTGAAAGTAAAAGATGCTGAAGATCAGTTGGGTGCACGAGTGGGTTACATCGAACTGGATCT
CAACAGCGGTAAGATCCTTGAGAGTTTTCGCCCCGAAGAACGTTTTCCAATGATGAGCACTTTTAAAGTT
CTGCTATGTGGCGCGGTATTATCCCGTATTGACGCCGGGCAAGAGCAACTCGGTCGCCGCATACACTATT
CTCAGAATGACTTGGTTGAGTACTCACCAGTCACAGAAAAGCATCTTACGGATGGCATGACAGTAAGAGA
ATTATGCAGTGCTGCCATAACCATGAGTGATAACACTGCGGCCAACTTACTTCTGACAACGATCGGAGGA
CCGAAGGAGCTAACCGCTTTTTTGCACAACATGGGGGATCATGTAACTCGCCTTGATCGTTGGGAACCGG
AGCTGAATGAAGCCATACCAAACGACGAGCGTGACACCACGATGCCTGTAGCAATGGCAACAACGTTGCG
CAAACTATTAACTGGCGAACTACTTACTCTAGCTTCCCGGCAACAATTAATAGACTGGATGGAGGCGGAT
AAAGTTGCAGGACCACTTCTGCGCTCGGCCCTTCCGGCTGGCTGGTTTATTGCTGATAAATCTGGAGCCG
GTGAGCGTGGGTCTCGCGGTATCATTGCAGCACTGGGGCCAGATGGTAAGCCCTCCCGTATCGTAGTTAT
CTACACGACGGGGAGTCAGGCAACTATGGATGAACGAAATAGACAGATCGCTGAGATAGGTGCCTCACTG
ATTAAGCATTGGTAACTGTCAGACCAAGTTTACTCATATATACTTTAGATTGATTTAAAACTTCATTTTT
AATTTAAAAGGATCTAGGTGAAGATCCTTTTTGATAATCTCATGACCAAAATCCCTTAACGTGAGTTTTC
GTTCCACTGAGCGTCAGACCCCGTAGAAAAGATCAAAGGATCTTCTTGAGATCCTTTTTTTCTGCGCGTA
ATCTGCTGCTTGCAAACAAAAAAACCACCGCTACCAGCGGTGGTTTGTTTGCCGGATCAAGAGCTACCAA
CTCTTTTTCCGAAGGTAACTGGCTTCAGCAGAGCGCAGATACCAAATACTGTTCTTCTAGTGTAGCCGTA
GTTAGGCCACCACTTCAAGAACTCTGTAGCACCGCCTACATACCTCGCTCTGCTAATCCTGTTACCAGTG
GCTGCTGCCAGTGGCGATAAGTCGTGTCTTACCGGGTTGGACTCAAGACGATAGTTACCGGATAAGGCGC
AGCGGTCGGGCTGAACGGGGGGTTCGTGCACACAGCCCAGCTTGGAGCGAACGACCTACACCGAACTGAG
ATACCTACAGCGTGAGCTATGAGAAAGCGCCACGCTTCCCGAAGGGAGAAAGGCGGACAGGTATCCGGTA
AGCGGCAGGGTCGGAACAGGAGAGCGCACGAGGGAGCTTCCAGGGGGAAACGCCTGGTATCTTTATAGTC
CTGTCGGGTTTCGCCACCTCTGACTTGAGCGTCGATTTTTGTGATGCTCGTCAGGGGGGCGGAGCCTATG
GAAAAACGCCAGCAACGCGGCCTTTTTACGGTTCCTGGCCTTTTGCTGGCCTTTTGCTCACATGTTCTTT
CCTGCGTTATCCCCTGATTCTGTGGATAACCGTATTACCGCCTTTGAGTGAGCTGATACCGCTCGCCGCA
GCCGAACGACCGAGCGCAGCGAGTCAGTGAGCGAGGAAGCGGAAG
