Features (pLannotate 1.2.2; 16 found; start..end, strand, type, name):
      2..94      +  CDS            lacI (fragment): lac repressor; lacI; The lac repressor binds to the lac operator to inhibit transcription in E. coli. This inhibition can be relieved by adding lactose or isopropyl-β-D-thiogalactopyranoside (IPTG).
    107..128     +  protein_bind   CAP binding site: CAP binding activates transcription in the presence of cAMP. E. coli catabolite activator protein
    143..173     +  promoter       lac promoter: promoter for the E. coli lac operon
    181..197     +  protein_bind   lac operator: The lac repressor binds to the lac operator to inhibit transcription in E. coli. This inhibition can be relieved by adding lactose or isopropyl-β-D-thiogalactopyranoside (IPTG). lac repressor encoded by lacI
    380..427     -  terminator     T7 terminator: transcription terminator for bacteriophage T7 RNA polymerase
    427..1916    -  ncRNA          SSU rRNA archaea: Accession: RF01959 - Archaeal small subunit ribosomal RNA
   1925..1943    -  promoter       T7 promoter: promoter for bacteriophage T7 RNA polymerase
   1946..2103    +  CDS            lacZα (fragment): LacZα fragment of β-galactosidase; lacZ fragment
   2112..2175    -  CDS            traJ (fragment): oriT-recognizing protein; traJ
   2208..2317    -  oriT           oriT: incP origin of transfer
   2512..2935    +  rep_origin     f1 ori (sequence partly withheld): f1 bacteriophage origin of replication; arrow indicates direction of (+) strand synthesis
   2948..3247    +  CDS            tnpA (fragment): TN5P_ECOLX - Also known as tnp. Experimental evidence at protein level: Swiss-Prot protein existence level 1. Mediates transposition of transposon Tn5 by a 'cut and paste' mechanism. First, the monomeric transposase binds the 19 bp inverted DNA repeats flanking the transposon. Then, dimerization of the DNA- bound transposase creates a synaptic DNA complex. After nicking of the first DNA strand, excision of the transposon proceeds through a series of intermediates. The transposase then mediates the insertion of the transposon at a new site by strand transfer. The activity of the wild- type tran
   3279..4070    +  CDS            neo: KKA2_KLEPN - Also known as kan, nptII. Experimental evidence at protein level: Swiss-Prot protein existence level 1. Resistance to kanamycin, neomycin, paromomycin, ribostamycin, butirosin and gentamicin B. From Klebsiella pneumoniae.
   4074..4090    +  promoter       AmpR promoter (fragment): bla
   4091..4951    +  CDS            AmpR: β-lactamase; bla; confers resistance to ampicillin, carbenicillin, and related antibiotics
   5122..5710    +  rep_origin     ori: high-copy-number ColE1/pMB1/pBR322/pUC origin of replication
>Addgene plasmid #245853 | MarsG2c2 | addgene full sequence | sequence record 491181 | Addgene NGS Result
AGCGCCCAATACGCAAACCGCCTCTCCCCGCGCGTTGGCCGATTCATTAATGCAGCTGGCACGACAGGTT
TCCCGACTGGAAAGCGGGCAGTGAGCGCAACGCAATTAATGTGAGTTAGCTCACTCATTAGGCACCCCAG
GCTTTACACTTTATGCTTCCGGCTCGTATGTTGTGTGGAATTGTGAGCGGATAACAATTTCACACAGGAA
ACAGCTATGACCATGATTACGCCAAGCTTGGTACCGAGCTCGGATCCACTAGTAACGGCCGCCAGTGTGC
TGGAATTCGGCTTAAGCCGAATTCTGCAGATATCCATCACACTGGCGGCCGCTCGAGCATGCATCTAGAC
CATCACACTGGCGGCCGCTCGAGCATGCACAAAAAACCCCTCAAGACCCGTTTAGAGGCCCCAAGGGGTT
ATGCTAGAGGAGGTGATCCGGCCGCAGGTTCCCCTACGGCCACCTTGTTACGACTTCTCCCCCCTCACCG
GTCTCAGATTCGACGGAACCGGCGAACCGATCCCGCCTCATCTGAAACCAGCTCGGGTGGAGCGACGGGC
GGTGTGTGCAAGGAGCGGGGACGTGTTCACCGCGCGATGATGACACGCGATTACTGGGGATTCCAGGTTC
ACGAGGGCGGGTTGCAGCCCTCGATCCCAACTACGGTGGAGTTTCAAGGATTACCTCCCCCTTTCGGGTT
CGGAACCCATTGTCTCCACCATTGCAGCCCGCGTGCGGCCCGGGGGATTCGGGGCATGCTGACCTGCCGT
TGCCCCCTCCCTCCTCCACCTTAGCGGTGGCGGTCCCCCTAGTGTGCCCGCTTGCGCGGTGGCAACTAGG
GGTGAGGGTCTCGCTCGTTCCTGGACTTAACCAGACACCTCACGGCACGAGCTGGCGACGGCCATGCGCC
ACCTCTCAGCGCGTCGGGCAAAGTCATCAGCTTGGCCCTCATACTGCTGTCGCCCCCGGTAAAGTTCCCG
GCGCTGACTCCAATTGAGCCGCAGGCTTCACCCCTTGTGGTGCTCCCCCGCCAATTCCTTTAAGTTTCAG
TCTTGCGACCGTACTCCCCAAGCGGCGGATTTAACGGCTTCCCTGAGGCACCGATACGGCCCGAAGCCGT
ACCGGCACCCAATCCGCATCGTTTACAGCTGGGACTACCCGGGTATCTAATCCGGTTCGCTCCCCCAGCT
TTCGCCCCTCACCGTCGGACGCGTCCTAGCCAGGCGCCTTCGCCACTGGTCGTCCTCCCGGGATTATAGG
ATTTCGCCCCTACCCCGGGAGTACCCCTGGCCTCTTCCGCTCCCTAGCCCGGCAGTATCCCATGCGGCCC
AACGGTTGAGCCGTTGGATTTAGCACAGGACTTACCGGACCGGCTACGAGCGCTTTAGGCTCAATAATCG
TCCCGACCACTCGCGGAGCTGGTATTACCGCGGCGGCTGACACCAGTCTTGCCCCCCGCTTATTCCCCCA
GGTTTTTACTCTGGGGAAAAGCCAGCCTTAGCGGCTGGCACTCGGGATAGCCCAGTCACGGTTTCCCGCA
TTGCTAAGGTTTCTCGCCTGGTGCGCCCCGTAGGGCCTGGGCCCTTGTCTCAGTGCCCATCTCCGGGCTC
CAGCTCTCACTGCCCGCATCCGTTATCGGCTTGGCGAGCCGTTACCTCGCCAACTACCTGATGGAACACA
GCCTCATCCTTGGGCGACGCGGAAGCATGCTCCCACGCCCTTTCGATGAGCACCCATTCCAGGGTTGCTC
GTCTATGGGATATTAGCCCCAGTTTCCCGGGGTTATACCCCTCCCAAGGGTAGATTAGCCGTGTGCTACT
GAGCCGTACGCCACGCCCCCACGTGGCTGGAGGCGTTCGACTCCCATGGCTTAGCATTATCCCGATAGCA
GTCGGGTCCGGCAGGATCAACCGGGTTAATTCGCCCTATAGTGAGTCGTATTACAATTCACTGGCCGTCG
TTTTACAACGTCGTGACTGGGAAAACCCTGGCGTTACCCAACTTAATCGCCTTGCAGCACATCCCCCTTT
CGCCAGCTGGCGTAATAGCGAAGAGGCCCGCACCGATCGCCCTTCCCAACAGTTGCGCAGCCTGAATGGC
GAATGGACGCGCTGGAAGGCAGTACACCTTGATAGGTGGGCTGCCCTTCCTGGTTGGCTTGGTTTCATCA
GCCATCCGCTTGCCCTCATCTGTTACGCCGGCGGTAGCCGGCCAGCCTCGCAGAGCAGGATTCCCGTTGA
GCACCGCCAGGTGCGAATAAGGGACAGTGAAGAAGGAACACCCGCTCGCGGGTGGGCCTACTTCACCTAT
CCTGCCCGGCTGACGCCGTTGGATACACCAAGGAAAGTCTACACGAACCCTTTGGCAAAATCCTGTATAT
CGTGCGAAAAAGGATGGATATACCGAAAAAATCGCTATAATGACCCCGAAGCAGGGTTATGCAGCGGAAA
AGCGCTGCTTCCCTGCTGTTTTGTGGAATATCTACCGACTGGAAACAGGCAAATGCAGGAA
[65 nt withheld, positions 2512-2576]
T
[53 nt withheld, positions 2578-2630]
C
[91 nt withheld, positions 2632-2722]
A
[49 nt withheld, positions 2724-2772]
CCTTTGACGTTGGAGTCCACGTTCTTT
[37 nt withheld, positions 2800-2836]
ACCCTATCTCGGTCTATTCTTTTGATTTATAAGGGATTTTGCCGATTTCGGCCTATTGGTTAAAAAATGA
GCTGATTTAACAAAAATTTAACGCGAATTTTAACAAAATTCAGGGCGCAAGGGCTGCTAAAGGAAGCGGA
ACACGTAGAAAGCCAGTCCGCAGAAACGGTGCTGACCCCGGATGAATGTCAGCTACTGGGCTATCTGGAC
AAGGGAAAACGCAAGCGCAAAGAGAAAGCAGGTAGCTTGCAGTGGGCTTACATGGCGATAGCTAGACTGG
GCGGTTTTATGGACAGCAAGCGAACCGGAATTGCCAGCTGGGGCGCCCTCTGGTAAGGTTGGGAAGCCCT
GCAAAGTAAACTGGATGGCTTTCTTGCCGCCAAGGATCTGATGGCGCAGGGGATCAAGATCTGATCAAGA
GACAGGATGAGGATCGTTTCGCATGATTGAACAAGATGGATTGCACGCAGGTTCTCCGGCCGCTTGGGTG
GAGAGGCTATTCGGCTATGACTGGGCACAACAGACAATCGGCTGCTCTGATGCCGCCGTGTTCCGGCTGT
CAGCGCAGGGGCGCCCGGTTCTTTTTGTCAAGACCGACCTGTCCGGTGCCCTGAATGAACTGCAGGACGA
GGCAGCGCGGCTATCGTGGCTGGCCACGACGGGCGTTCCTTGCGCAGCTGTGCTCGACGTTGTCACTGAA
GCGGGAAGGGACTGGCTGCTATTGGGCGAAGTGCCGGGGCAGGATCTCCTGTCATCCCACCTTGCTCCTG
CCGAGAAAGTATCCATCATGGCTGATGCAATGCGGCGGCTGCATACGCTTGATCCGGCTACCTGCCCATT
CGACCACCAAGCGAAACATCGCATCGAGCGAGCACGTACTCGGATGGAAGCCGGTCTTGTCGATCAGGAT
GATCTGGACGAAGAGCATCAGGGGCTCGCGCCAGCCGAACTGTTCGCCAGGCTCAAGGCGCGCATGCCCG
ACGGCGAGGATCTCGTCGTGACCCATGGCGATGCCTGCTTGCCGAATATCATGGTGGAAAATGGCCGCTT
TTCTGGATTCATCGACTGTGGCCGGCTGGGTGTGGCGGACCGCTATCAGGACATAGCGTTGGCTACCCGT
GATATTGCTGAAGAGCTTGGCGGCGAATGGGCTGACCGCTTCCTCGTGCTTTACGGTATCGCCGCTCCCG
ATTCGCAGCGCATCGCCTTCTATCGCCTTCTTGACGAGTTCTTCTGAATTGAAAAAGGAAGAGTATGAGT
ATTCAACATTTCCGTGTCGCCCTTATTCCCTTTTTTGCGGCATTTTGCCTTCCTGTTTTTGCTCACCCAG
AAACGCTGGTGAAAGTAAAAGATGCTGAAGATCAGTTGGGTGCACGAGTGGGTTACATCGAACTGGATCT
CAACAGCGGTAAGATCCTTGAGAGTTTTCGCCCCGAAGAACGTTTTCCAATGATGAGCACTTTTAAAGTT
CTGCTATGTGGCGCGGTATTATCCCGTATTGACGCCGGGCAAGAGCAACTCGGTCGCCGCATACACTATT
CTCAGAATGACTTGGTTGAGTACTCACCAGTCACAGAAAAGCATCTTACGGATGGCATGACAGTAAGAGA
ATTATGCAGTGCTGCCATAACCATGAGTGATAACACTGCGGCCAACTTACTTCTGACAACGATCGGAGGA
CCGAAGGAGCTAACCGCTTTTTTGCACAACATGGGGGATCATGTAACTCGCCTTGATCGTTGGGAACCGG
AGCTGAATGAAGCCATACCAAACGACGAGCGTGACACCACGATGCCTGTAGCAATGGCAACAACGTTGCG
CAAACTATTAACTGGCGAACTACTTACTCTAGCTTCCCGGCAACAATTAATAGACTGGATGGAGGCGGAT
AAAGTTGCAGGACCACTTCTGCGCTCGGCCCTTCCGGCTGGCTGGTTTATTGCTGATAAATCTGGAGCCG
GTGAGCGTGGGTCTCGCGGTATCATTGCAGCACTGGGGCCAGATGGTAAGCCCTCCCGTATCGTAGTTAT
CTACACGACGGGGAGTCAGGCAACTATGGATGAACGAAATAGACAGATCGCTGAGATAGGTGCCTCACTG
ATTAAGCATTGGTAACTGTCAGACCAAGTTTACTCATATATACTTTAGATTGATTTAAAACTTCATTTTT
AATTTAAAAGGATCTAGGTGAAGATCCTTTTTGATAATCTCATGACCAAAATCCCTTAACGTGAGTTTTC
GTTCCACTGAGCGTCAGACCCCGTAGAAAAGATCAAAGGATCTTCTTGAGATCCTTTTTTTCTGCGCGTA
ATCTGCTGCTTGCAAACAAAAAAACCACCGCTACCAGCGGTGGTTTGTTTGCCGGATCAAGAGCTACCAA
CTCTTTTTCCGAAGGTAACTGGCTTCAGCAGAGCGCAGATACCAAATACTGTTCTTCTAGTGTAGCCGTA
GTTAGGCCACCACTTCAAGAACTCTGTAGCACCGCCTACATACCTCGCTCTGCTAATCCTGTTACCAGTG
GCTGCTGCCAGTGGCGATAAGTCGTGTCTTACCGGGTTGGACTCAAGACGATAGTTACCGGATAAGGCGC
AGCGGTCGGGCTGAACGGGGGGTTCGTGCACACAGCCCAGCTTGGAGCGAACGACCTACACCGAACTGAG
ATACCTACAGCGTGAGCTATGAGAAAGCGCCACGCTTCCCGAAGGGAGAAAGGCGGACAGGTATCCGGTA
AGCGGCAGGGTCGGAACAGGAGAGCGCACGAGGGAGCTTCCAGGGGGAAACGCCTGGTATCTTTATAGTC
CTGTCGGGTTTCGCCACCTCTGACTTGAGCGTCGATTTTTGTGATGCTCGTCAGGGGGGCGGAGCCTATG
GAAAAACGCCAGCAACGCGGCCTTTTTACGGTTCCTGGCCTTTTGCTGGCCTTTTGCTCACATGTTCTTT
CCTGCGTTATCCCCTGATTCTGTGGATAACCGTATTACCGCCTTTGAGTGAGCTGATACCGCTCGCCGCA
GCCGAACGACCGAGCGCAGCGAGTCAGTGAGCGAGGAAGCGGAAG
