>Addgene plasmid #245853 | MarsG2c2 | depositor full sequence | sequence record 483411 | Full Sequence
AACCCGGTTGATCCTGCCGGACCCGACTGCTATCGGGATAATGCTAAGCCATGGGAGTCGAACGCCTCCA
GCCACGTGGGGGCGTGGCGTACGGCTCAGTAGCACACGGCTAATCTACCCTTGGGAGGGGTATAACCCCG
GGAAACTGGGGCTAATATCCCATAGACGAGCAACCCTGGAATGGGTGCTCATCGAAAGGGCGTGGGAGCA
TGCTTCCGCGTCGCCCAAGGATGAGGCTGTGTTCCATCAGGTAGTTGGCGAGGTAACGGCTCGCCAAGCC
GATAACGGATGCGGGCAGTGAGAGCTGGAGCCCGGAGATGGGCACTGAGACAAGGGCCCAGGCCCTACGG
GGCGCACCAGGCGAGAAACCTTAGCAATGCGGGAAACCGTGACTGGGCTATCCCGAGTGCCAGCCGCTAA
GGCTGGCTTTTCCCCAGAGTAAAAACCTGGGGGAATAAGCGGGGGGCAAGACTGGTGTCAGCCGCCGCGG
TAATACCAGCTCCGCGAGTGGTCGGGACGATTATTGAGCCTAAAGCGCTCGTAGCCGGTCCGGTAAGTCC
TGTGCTAAATCCAACGGCTCAACCGTTGGGCCGCATGGGATACTGCCGGGCTAGGGAGCGGAAGAGGCCA
GGGGTACTCCCGGGGTAGGGGCGAAATCCTATAATCCCGGGAGGACGACCAGTGGCGAAGGCGCCTGGCT
AGGACGCGTCCGACGGTGAGGGGCGAAAGCTGGGGGAGCGAACCGGATTAGATACCCGGGTAGTCCCAGC
TGTAAACGATGCGGATTGGGTGCCGGTACGGCTTCGGGCCGTATCGGTGCCTCAGGGAAGCCGTTAAATC
CGCCGCTTGGGGAGTACGGTCGCAAGACTGAAACTTAAAGGAATTGGCGGGGGAGCACCACAAGGGGTGA
AGCCTGCGGCTCAATTGGAGTCAGCGCCGGGAACTTTACCGGGGGCGACAGCAGTATGAGGGCCAAGCTG
ATGACTTTGCCCGACGCGCTGAGAGGTGGCGCATGGCCGTCGCCAGCTCGTGCCGTGAGGTGTCTGGTTA
AGTCCAGGAACGAGCGAGACCCTCACCCCTAGTTGCCACCGCGCAAGCGGGCACACTAGGGGGACCGCCA
CCGCTAAGGTGGAGGAGGGAGGGGGCAACGGCAGGTCAGCATGCCCCGAATCCCCCGGGCCGCACGCGGG
CTGCAATGGTGGAGACAATGGGTTCCGAACCCGAAAGGGGGAGGTAATCCTTGAAACTCCACCGTAGTTG
GGATCGAGGGCTGCAACCCGCCCTCGTGAACCTGGAATCCCCAGTAATCGCGTGTCATCATCGCGCGGTG
AACACGTCCCCGCTCCTTGCACACACCGCCCGTCGCTCCACCCGAGCTGGTTTCAGATGAGGCGGGATCG
GTTCGCCGGTTCCGTCGAATCTGAGACCGGTGAGGGGGGAGAAGTCGTAACAAGGTGGCCGTAGGGGAAC
CTGCGGCCGGATCACCTCCT
